Addgene plasmid #55909: mRuby2-PDHA1-N-10
Purpose: Localization: Mitochondria, Excitation: 559, Emission: 600
Depositing lab: Michael Davidson. Depositing organization: Florida State University, Tallahassee. Publication: Improving FRET dynamic range with bright green and red fluorescent proteins. Lam AJ, St-Pierre F, Gong Y, Marshall JD, Cranfill PJ, Baird MA, McKeown MR, Wiedenmann J, Davidson MW, Schnitzer MJ, Tsien RY, Lin MZ. Nat Methods. 2012 Sep 9. doi: 10.1038/nmeth.2171. PubMed 22961245.
Backbone
  Vector backbone: mRuby2-N1
  Backbone size w/o insert (bp): 4750
  Vector type: Mammalian Expression
  Selectable markers: Neomycin (select with G418)
Growth in bacteria
  Bacterial resistance: Kanamycin, 50 μg/mL
  Growth temperature: 37°C
  Growth strain: DH5alpha
  Copy number: High Copy
Gene/Insert
  Gene/Insert name: PDHA1 (alt name: NM_000284)
  Species: H. sapiens (human)
  Entrez Gene: PDHA1 (a.k.a. E1alpha, PDHA, PDHAD, PDHCE1A, PHE1A)
  Promoter: CMV
  Tag / fusion protein: mRuby2 (C terminal on backbone)
  Cloning method: Unknown
  Sequencing primers: 5′ CMV-F; 3′ SV40pA-R
Terms and licenses: Academic/Nonprofit Terms; Industry Terms
Depositor comments: . Excitation = 559; Emission = 600
How to cite: mRuby2-PDHA1-N-10 was a gift from Michael Davidson (Addgene plasmid # 55909 ; http://n2t.net/addgene:55909 ; RRID:Addgene_55909)
