[The description below was written by a language model from this plasmid's Addgene catalogue record and pLannotate feature annotations shown in this document.]
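Description:
mRuby2-PDHA1-N-10 is a mammalian expression plasmid built on the mRuby2-N1 backbone, an N1-style fluorescent protein fusion vector. It encodes human PDHA1, the E1 alpha subunit of the pyruvate dehydrogenase complex, fused at its C terminus to the red fluorescent protein mRuby2. The sequenced record is 5,853 nt. Transcription is driven by the human cytomegalovirus immediate early enhancer and promoter. The PDHA1 coding sequence lies directly downstream, followed after a short gap, consistent with a brief linker, by the mRuby2 coding sequence and an SV40 polyadenylation signal. Placing the fluorescent protein after PDHA1 leaves the N terminus of the enzyme free, which fits the recorded mitochondrial localization of the fusion, since mitochondrial import signals typically sit at the N terminus.

Propagation in bacteria relies on a high-copy ColE1/pUC-type origin and kanamycin selection. The single NeoR/KanR gene (Tn5 aminoglycoside phosphotransferase) sits behind tandem promoters: a bacterial bla promoter for kanamycin resistance in E. coli, and the SV40 enhancer/early promoter for G418 selection in mammalian cells. It is terminated by the HSV TK polyadenylation signal. An f1 origin is also present, allowing single-stranded DNA production. The small annotated fragments of SV40 large T antigen, ble and bGH poly(A) appear to be remnants or partial sequence matches within the backbone rather than functional elements, and the terminal CMV enhancer fragment simply reflects the enhancer spanning the numbering origin of the circular map.

The construct serves as a mitochondrial marker for fluorescence imaging, with recorded excitation and emission at 559 and 600 nm. It comes from a collection associated with work on bright green and red fluorescent proteins for improved FRET.
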