Features (pLannotate 1.2.2; 15 found; start..end, strand, type, name):
      1..304     +  enhancer       CMV enhancer: human cytomegalovirus immediate early enhancer
    305..508     +  promoter       CMV promoter: human cytomegalovirus (CMV) immediate early promoter
    546..1715    +  CDS            PDHA1: ODPA_HUMAN - Also known as PHE1A. Experimental evidence at protein level: Swiss-Prot protein existence level 1. The pyruvate dehydrogenase complex catalyzes the overall conversion of pyruvate to acetyl-CoA and CO(2), and thereby links the glycolytic pathway to the tricarboxylic cycle. From Homo sapiens (Human).
   1746..2456    +  CDS            mRuby2: mRuby2 is a basic (constitutively fluorescent) red fluorescent protein published in 2012, derived from Entacmaea quadricolor. It has moderate acid sensitivity.
   2475..2558    +  CDS            large T antigen (fragment): large T antigen from SV40 (simian virus 40)
   2581..2702    +  polyA_signal   SV40 poly(A) signal: SV40 polyadenylation signal
   2736..3164    -  rep_origin     f1 ori (sequence partly withheld): f1 bacteriophage origin of replication; arrow indicates direction of (+) strand synthesis
   3191..3295    +  promoter       AmpR promoter: bla
   3297..3654    +  promoter       SV40 promoter: SV40 enhancer and early promoter
   3689..4483    +  CDS            NeoR/KanR: aminoglycoside phosphotransferase from Tn5; aph(3')-II (or nptII); confers resistance to neomycin, kanamycin, and G418 (Geneticin®)
   4504..4656    +  CDS            ble (fragment): BLE_KLEPN - Experimental evidence at protein level: Swiss-Prot protein existence level 1. Binding protein with a strong affinity to the bleomycin family of antibiotics. Binds to CL990; an antimitotic-antibiotic compound. From Klebsiella pneumoniae.
   4715..4762    +  polyA_signal   HSV TK poly(A) signal: herpes simplex virus thymidine kinase polyadenylation signal (Cole and Stacy, 1985)
   4853..4869    -  polyA_signal   bGH poly(A) signal (fragment): bovine growth hormone polyadenylation signal
   5091..5679    +  rep_origin     ori: high-copy-number ColE1/pMB1/pBR322/pUC origin of replication
   5794..5853    +  enhancer       CMV enhancer (fragment): human cytomegalovirus immediate early enhancer
>Addgene plasmid #55909 | mRuby2-PDHA1-N-10 | addgene full sequence | sequence record 221627 | Addgene NGS Result
CGTTACATAACTTACGGTAAATGGCCCGCCTGGCTGACCGCCCAACGACCCCCGCCCATTGACGTCAATA
ATGACGTATGTTCCCATAGTAACGCCAATAGGGACTTTCCATTGACGTCAATGGGTGGAGTATTTACGGT
AAACTGCCCACTTGGCAGTACATCAAGTGTATCATATGCCAAGTACGCCCCCTATTGACGTCAATGACGG
TAAATGGCCCGCCTGGCATTATGCCCAGTACATGACCTTATGGGACTTTCCTACTTGGCAGTACATCTAC
GTATTAGTCATCGCTATTACCATGGTGATGCGGTTTTGGCAGTACATCAATGGGCGTGGATAGCGGTTTG
ACTCACGGGGATTTCCAAGTCTCCACCCCATTGACGTCAATGGGAGTTTGTTTTGGCACCAAAATCAACG
GGACTTTCCAAAATGTCGTAACAACTCCGCCCCATTGACGCAAATGGGCGGTAGGCGTGTACGGTGGGAG
GTCTATATAAGCAGAGCTGGTTTAGTGAACCGTCAGATCCGCTAGCACCGCCACCATGAGGAAGATGCTC
GCCGCCGTCTCCCGCGTGCTGTCTGGCGCTTCTCAGAAGCCGGCAAGCAGAGTGCTGGTAGCATCCCGTA
ATTTTGCAAATGATGCTACATTTGAAATTAAGAAATGTGACCTTCACCGGCTGGAAGAAGGCCCTCCTGT
CACAACAGTGCTCACCAGGGAGGATGGGCTCAAATACTACAGGATGATGCAGACTGTACGCCGAATGGAG
TTGAAAGCAGATCAGCTGTATAAACAGAAAATTATTCGTGGTTTCTGTCACTTGTGTGATGGTCAGGAAG
CTTGCTGTGTGGGCCTGGAGGCCGGCATCAACCCCACAGACCATCTCATCACAGCCTACCGGGCTCACGG
CTTTACTTTCACCCGGGGCCTTTCCGTCCGAGAAATTCTCGCAGAGCTTACAGGACGAAAAGGAGGTTGT
GCTAAAGGGAAAGGAGGATCGATGCACATGTATGCCAAGAACTTCTACGGGGGCAATGGCATCGTGGGAG
CGCAGGTGCCCCTGGGCGCTGGGATTGCTCTAGCCTGTAAGTATAATGGAAAAGATGAGGTCTGCCTGAC
TTTATATGGCGATGGTGCTGCTAACCAGGGCCAGATATTCGAAGCTTACAACATGGCAGCTTTGTGGAAA
TTACCTTGTATTTTCATCTGTGAGAATAATCGCTATGGAATGGGAACGTCTGTTGAGAGAGCGGCAGCCA
GCACTGATTACTACAAGAGAGGCGATTTCATTCCTGGGCTGAGAGTGGATGGAATGGATATCCTGTGCGT
CCGAGAGGCAACAAGGTTTGCTGCTGCCTATTGTAGATCTGGGAAGGGGCCCATCCTGATGGAGCTGCAG
ACTTACCGTTACCACGGACACAGTATGAGTGACCCTGGAGTCAGTTACCGTACACGAGAAGAAATTCAGG
AAGTAAGAAGTAAGAGTGACCCTATTATGCTTCTCAAGGACAGGATGGTGAACAGCAATCTTGCCAGTGT
GGAAGAACTAAAGGAAATTGATGTGGAAGTGAGGAAGGAGATTGAGGATGCTGCCCAGTTTGCCACGGCC
GATCCTGAGCCACCTTTGGAAGAGCTGGGCTACCACATCTACTCCAGCGACCCACCTTTTGAAGTTCGTG
GTGCCAATCAGTGGATCAAGTTTAAGTCAGTCAGTAGCTCCGGAGGGGATCCACCGGTCGCCACCATGGT
GTCTAAGGGCGAAGAGCTGATCAAGGAAAATATGCGTATGAAGGTGGTCATGGAAGGTTCGGTCAACGGC
CACCAATTCAAATGCACAGGTGAAGGAGAAGGCAATCCGTACATGGGAACTCAAACCATGAGGATCAAAG
TCATCGAGGGAGGACCCCTGCCATTTGCCTTTGACATTCTTGCCACGTCGTTCATGTATGGCAGCCGTAC
TTTTATCAAGTACCCGAAAGGCATTCCTGATTTCTTTAAACAGTCCTTTCCTGAGGGTTTTACTTGGGAA
AGAGTTACGAGATACGAAGATGGTGGAGTCGTCACCGTCATGCAGGACACCAGCCTTGAGGATGGCTGTC
TCGTTTACCACGTCCAAGTCAGAGGGGTAAACTTTCCCTCCAATGGTCCCGTGATGCAGAAGAAGACCAA
GGGTTGGGAGCCTAATACAGAGATGATGTATCCAGCAGATGGTGGTCTGAGGGGATACACTCATATGGCA
CTGAAAGTTGATGGTGGTGGCCATCTGTCTTGCTCTTTCGTAACAACTTACAGGTCAAAAAAGACCGTCG
GGAACATCAAGATGCCCGGTATCCATGCCGTTGATCACCGCCTGGAAAGGTTAGAGGAAAGTGACAATGA
AATGTTCGTAGTACAACGCGAACACGCAGTTGCCAAGTTCGCCGGGCTTGGTGGTGGGATGGACGAGCTG
TACAAGTAAGCGGCCGCGACTCTAGATCATAATCAGCCATACCACATTTGTAGAGGTTTTACTTGCTTTA
AAAAACCTCCCACACCTCCCCCTGAACCTGAAACATAAAATGAATGCAATTGTTGTTGTTAACTTGTTTA
TTGCAGCTTATAATGGTTACAAATAAAGCAATAGCATCACAAATTTCACAAATAAAGCATTTTTTTCACT
GCATTCTAGTTGTGGTTTGTCCAAACTCATCAATGTATCTTAAGGCGTAAATTGTAAGCGTTAATATTTT
GTTAAAATTCGCGTTAAATTTTTGTTAAATCAGCTCATTTTTTAACCAATAGGCCGAAATCGGCAAAATC
CCTTATAAATCAAAAGAATAGACCGAGATAGGGT
[37 nt withheld, positions 2835-2871]
AAAGAACGTGGACTCCAACGTCAAAGG
[49 nt withheld, positions 2899-2947]
T
[91 nt withheld, positions 2949-3039]
G
[124 nt withheld, positions 3041-3164]
CAGGTGGCACTTTTCGGGGAAATGTGCGCGGAACCCCTATTTGTTTATTTTTCTAAATACATTCAAATAT
GTATCCGCTCATGAGACAATAACCCTGATAAATGCTTCAATAATATTGAAAAAGGAAGAGTCCTGAGGCG
GAAAGAACCAGCTGTGGAATGTGTGTCAGTTAGGGTGTGGAAAGTCCCCAGGCTCCCCAGCAGGCAGAAG
TATGCAAAGCATGCATCTCAATTAGTCAGCAACCAGGTGTGGAAAGTCCCCAGGCTCCCCAGCAGGCAGA
AGTATGCAAAGCATGCATCTCAATTAGTCAGCAACCATAGTCCCGCCCCTAACTCCGCCCATCCCGCCCC
TAACTCCGCCCAGTTCCGCCCATTCTCCGCCCCATGGCTGACTAATTTTTTTTATTTATGCAGAGGCCGA
GGCCGCCTCGGCCTCTGAGCTATTCCAGAAGTAGTGAGGAGGCTTTTTTGGAGGCCTAGGCTTTTGCAAA
GATCGATCAAGAGACAGGATGAGGATCGTTTCGCATGATTGAACAAGATGGATTGCACGCAGGTTCTCCG
GCCGCTTGGGTGGAGAGGCTATTCGGCTATGACTGGGCACAACAGACAATCGGCTGCTCTGATGCCGCCG
TGTTCCGGCTGTCAGCGCAGGGGCGCCCGGTTCTTTTTGTCAAGACCGACCTGTCCGGTGCCCTGAATGA
ACTGCAAGACGAGGCAGCGCGGCTATCGTGGCTGGCCACGACGGGCGTTCCTTGCGCAGCTGTGCTCGAC
GTTGTCACTGAAGCGGGAAGGGACTGGCTGCTATTGGGCGAAGTGCCGGGGCAGGATCTCCTGTCATCTC
ACCTTGCTCCTGCCGAGAAAGTATCCATCATGGCTGATGCAATGCGGCGGCTGCATACGCTTGATCCGGC
TACCTGCCCATTCGACCACCAAGCGAAACATCGCATCGAGCGAGCACGTACTCGGATGGAAGCCGGTCTT
GTCGATCAGGATGATCTGGACGAAGAGCATCAGGGGCTCGCGCCAGCCGAACTGTTCGCCAGGCTCAAGG
CGAGCATGCCCGACGGCGAGGATCTCGTCGTGACCCATGGCGATGCCTGCTTGCCGAATATCATGGTGGA
AAATGGCCGCTTTTCTGGATTCATCGACTGTGGCCGGCTGGGTGTGGCGGACCGCTATCAGGACATAGCG
TTGGCTACCCGTGATATTGCTGAAGAGCTTGGCGGCGAATGGGCTGACCGCTTCCTCGTGCTTTACGGTA
TCGCCGCTCCCGATTCGCAGCGCATCGCCTTCTATCGCCTTCTTGACGAGTTCTTCTGAGCGGGACTCTG
GGGTTCGAAATGACCGACCAAGCGACGCCCAACCTGCCATCACGAGATTTCGATTCCACCGCCGCCTTCT
ATGAAAGGTTGGGCTTCGGAATCGTTTTCCGGGACGCCGGCTGGATGATCCTCCAGCGCGGGGATCTCAT
GCTGGAGTTCTTCGCCCACCCTAGGGGGAGGCTAACTGAAACACGGAAGGAGACAATACCGGAAGGAACC
CGCGCTATGACGGCAATAAAAAGACAGAATAAAACGCACGGTGTTGGGTCGTTTGTTCATAAACGCGGGG
TTCGGTCCCAGGGCTGGCACTCTGTCGATACCCCACCGAGACCCCATTGGGGCCAATACGCCCGCGTTTC
TTCCTTTTCCCCACCCCACCCCCCAAGTTCGGGTGAAGGCCCAGGGCTCGCAGCCAACGTCGGGGCGGCA
GGCCCTGCCATAGCCTCAGGTTACTCATATATACTTTAGATTGATTTAAAACTTCATTTTTAATTTAAAA
GGATCTAGGTGAAGATCCTTTTTGATAATCTCATGACCAAAATCCCTTAACGTGAGTTTTCGTTCCACTG
AGCGTCAGACCCCGTAGAAAAGATCAAAGGATCTTCTTGAGATCCTTTTTTTCTGCGCGTAATCTGCTGC
TTGCAAACAAAAAAACCACCGCTACCAGCGGTGGTTTGTTTGCCGGATCAAGAGCTACCAACTCTTTTTC
CGAAGGTAACTGGCTTCAGCAGAGCGCAGATACCAAATACTGTTCTTCTAGTGTAGCCGTAGTTAGGCCA
CCACTTCAAGAACTCTGTAGCACCGCCTACATACCTCGCTCTGCTAATCCTGTTACCAGTGGCTGCTGCC
AGTGGCGATAAGTCGTGTCTTACCGGGTTGGACTCAAGACGATAGTTACCGGATAAGGCGCAGCGGTCGG
GCTGAACGGGGGGTTCGTGCACACAGCCCAGCTTGGAGCGAACGACCTACACCGAACTGAGATACCTACA
GCGTGAGCTATGAGAAAGCGCCACGCTTCCCGAAGGGAGAAAGGCGGACAGGTATCCGGTAAGCGGCAGG
GTCGGAACAGGAGAGCGCACGAGGGAGCTTCCAGGGGGAAACGCCTGGTATCTTTATAGTCCTGTCGGGT
TTCGCCACCTCTGACTTGAGCGTCGATTTTTGTGATGCTCGTCAGGGGGGCGGAGCCTATGGAAAAACGC
CAGCAACGCGGCCTTTTTACGGTTCCTGGCCTTTTGCTGGCCTTTTGCTCACATGTTCTTTCCTGCGTTA
TCCCCTGATTCTGTGGATAACCGTATTACCGCCATGCATTAGTTATTAATAGTAATCAATTACGGGGTCA
TTAGTTCATAGCCCATATATGGAGTTCCG
