>Addgene plasmid #55909 | mRuby2-PDHA1-N-10 | depositor partial sequence | sequence record 86815 | insert sequence
GACCGTCAGATCCGCTAGCACCGCCACCATGAGGAAGATGCTCGCCGCCGTCTCCCGCGTGCTGTCTGGC
GCTTCTCAGAAGCCGGCAAGCAGAGTGCTGGTAGCATCCCGTAATTTTGCAAATGATGCTACATTTGAAA
TTAAGAAATGTGACCTTCACCGGCTGGAAGAAGGCCCTCCTGTCACAACAGTGCTCACCAGGGAGGATGG
GCTCAAATACTACAGGATGATGCAGACTGTACGCCGAATGGAGTTGAAAGCAGATCAGCTGTATAAACAG
AAAATTATTCGTGGTTTCTGTCACTTGTGTGATGGTCAGGAAGCTTGCTGTGTGGGCCTGGAGGCCGGCA
TCAACCCCACAGACCATCTCATCACAGCCTACCGGGCTCACGGCTTTACTTTCACCCGGGGCCTTTCCGT
CCGAGAAATTCTCGCAGAGCTTACAGGACGAAAAGGAGGTTGTGCTAAAGGGAAAGGAGGATCGATGCAC
ATGTATGCCAAGAACTTCTACGGGGGCAATGGCATCGTGGGAGCGCAGGTGCCCCTGGGCGCTGGGATTG
CTCTAGCCTGTAAGTATAATGGAAAAGATGAGGTCTGCCTGACTTTATATGGCGATGGTGCTGCTAACCA
GGGCCAGATATTCGAAGCTTACAACATGGCAGCTTTGTGGAAATTACCTTGTATTTTCATCTGTGAGAAT
AATCGCTATGGAATGGGAACGTCTGTTGAGAGAGCGGCAGCCAGCACTGATTACTACAAGAGAGGCGATT
TCATTCCTGGGCTGAGAGTGGATGGAATGGATATCCTGTGCGTCCGAGAGGCAACAAGGTTTGCTGCTGC
CTATTGTAGATCTGGGAAGGGGCCCATCCTGATGGAGCTGCAGACTTACCGTTACCACGGACACAGTATG
AGTGACCCTGGAGTCAGTTACCGTACACGAGAAGAAATTCAGGAAGTAAGAAGTAAGAGTGACCCTATTA
TGCTTCTCAAGGACAGGATGGTGAACAGCAATCTTGCCAGTGTGGAAGAACTAAAGGAAATTGATGTGGA
AGTGAGGAAGGAGATTGAGGATGCTGCCCAGTTTGCCACGGCCGATCCTGAGCCACCTTTGGAAGAGCTG
GGCTACCACATCTACTCCAGCGACCCACCTTTTGAAGTTCGTGGTGCCAATCAGTGGATCAAGTTTAAGT
CAGTCAGTAGCTCCGGAGGGGATCCACCGGTCGCCACCATGGTGTCTAAGGGCGAAGAGCTGATCAAGGA
AAATATGCGTATGAAGGTGGTCATGGAAGGTTCGGTCAACGGCCACCAATTCAAATGCACAGGTGAAGGA
GAAGGCAATCCGTACATGGGAACTCAAACCATGAGGATCAAAGTCATCGAGGGAGGACCCCTGCCATTTG
CCTTTGACATTCTTGCCACGTCGTTCATGTATGGCAGCCGTACTTTTATCAAGTACCCGAAAGGCATTCC
TGATTTCTTTAAACAGTCCTTTCCTGAGGGTTTTACTTGGGAAAGAGTTACGAGATACGAAGATGGTGGA
GTCGTCACCGTCATGCAGGACACCAGCCTTGAGGATGGCTGTCTCGTTTACCACGTCCAAGTCAGAGGGG
TAAACTTTCCCTCCAATGGTCCCGTGATGCAGAAGAAGACCAAGGGTTGGGAGCCTAATACAGAGATGAT
GTATCCAGCAGATGGTGGTCTGAGGGGATACACTCATATGGCACTGAAAGTTGATGGTGGTGGCCATCTG
TCTTGCTCTTTCGTAACAACTTACAGGTCAAAAAAGACCGTCGGGAACATCAAGATGCCCGGTATCCATG
CCGTTGATCACCGCCTGGAAAGGTTAGAGGAAAGTGACAATGAAATGTTCGTAGTACAACGCGAACACGC
AGTTGCCAAGTTCGCCGGGCTTGGTGGTGGGATGGACGAGCTGTACAAGTAAGCGGCCGCGACTCTAGAT
CATAATCAGCCATACCACAT
